>Addgene plasmid #198890 | AID∆C-Cas9n-UGI-NLS | addgene full sequence | sequence record 389840 | Addgene NGS Result
CCCATAGTAACGCCAATAGGGACTTTCCATTGACGTCAATGGGTGGAGTATTTACGGTAAACTGCCCACT
TGGCAGTACATCAAGTGTATCATATGCCAAGTACGCCCCCTATTGACGTCAATGACGGTAAATGGCCCGC
CTGGCATTATGCCCAGTACATGACCTTATGGGACTTTCCTACTTGGCAGTACATCTACGTATTAGTCATC
GCTATTACCATGGTGATGCGGTTTTGGCAGTACATCAATGGGCGTGGATAGCGGTTTGACTCACGGGGAT
TTCCAAGTCTCCACCCCATTGACGTCAATGGGAGTTTGTTTTGGCACCAAAATCAACGGGACTTTCCAAA
ATGTCGTAACAACTCCGCCCCATTGACGCAAATGGGCGGTAGGCGTGTACGGTGGGAGGTCTATATAAGC
AGAGCTGGTTTAGTGAACCGTCAGATCCGCTAGAGATCCGCGGCCGCGCCGCCACCATGGACAGCCTCTT
GATGAACCGGAGGAAGTTTCTTTACCAATTCAAAAATGTCCGCTGGGCTAAGGGTCGGCGTGAGACCTAC
CTGTGCTACGTAGTGAAGAGGCGTGACAGTGCTACATCCTTTTCACTGGACTTTGGTTATCTTCGCAATA
AGAACGGCTGCCACGTGGAATTGCTCTTCCTCCGCTACATCTCGGACTGGGACCTAGACCCTGGCCGCTG
CTACCGCGTCACCTGGTTCACCTCCTGGAGCCCCTGCTACGACTGTGCCCGACATGTGGCCGACTTTCTG
CGAGGGAACCCCAACCTCAGTCTGAGGATCTTCACCGCGCGCCTCTACTTCTGTGAGGACCGCAAGGCTG
AGCCCGAGGGGCTGCGGCGGCTGCACCGCGCCGGGGTGCAAATAGCCATCATGACCTTCAAAGATTATTT
TTACTGCTGGAATACTTTTGTAGAAAACCATGAAAGAACTTTCAAAGCCTGGGAAGGGCTGCATGAAAAT
TCAGTTCGTCTCTCCAGACAGCTTCGGCGCATCCTTTTGCCCCTGTATGAGGTTGATGACAGCGGCAGCG
AGACTCCCGGGACCTCAGAGTCCGCCACACCCGAAAGTGATAAAAAGTATTCTATTGGTTTAGCCATCGG
CACTAATTCCGTTGGATGGGCTGTCATAACCGATGAATACAAAGTACCTTCAAAGAAATTTAAGGTGTTG
GGGAACACAGACCGTCATTCGATTAAAAAGAATCTTATCGGTGCCCTCCTATTCGATAGTGGCGAAACGG
CAGAGGCGACTCGCCTGAAACGAACCGCTCGGAGAAGGTATACACGTCGCAAGAACCGAATATGTTACTT
ACAAGAAATTTTTAGCAATGAGATGGCCAAAGTTGACGATTCTTTCTTTCACCGTTTGGAAGAGTCCTTC
CTTGTCGAAGAGGACAAGAAACATGAACGGCACCCCATCTTTGGAAACATAGTAGATGAGGTGGCATATC
ATGAAAAGTACCCAACGATTTATCACCTCAGAAAAAAGCTAGTTGACTCAACTGATAAAGCGGACCTGAG
GTTAATCTACTTGGCTCTTGCCCATATGATAAAGTTCCGTGGGCACTTTCTCATTGAGGGTGATCTAAAT
CCGGACAACTCGGATGTCGACAAACTGTTCATCCAGTTAGTACAAACCTATAATCAGTTGTTTGAAGAGA
ACCCTATAAATGCAAGTGGCGTGGATGCGAAGGCTATTCTTAGCGCCCGCCTCTCTAAATCCCGACGGCT
AGAAAACCTGATCGCACAATTACCCGGAGAGAAGAAAAATGGGTTGTTCGGTAACCTTATAGCGCTCTCA
CTAGGCCTGACACCAAATTTTAAGTCGAACTTCGACTTAGCTGAAGATGCCAAATTGCAGCTTAGTAAGG
ACACGTACGATGACGATCTCGACAATCTACTGGCACAAATTGGAGATCAGTATGCGGACTTATTTTTGGC
TGCCAAAAACCTTAGCGATGCAATCCTCCTATCTGACATACTGAGAGTTAATACTGAGATTACCAAGGCG
CCGTTATCCGCTTCAATGATCAAAAGGTACGATGAACATCACCAAGACTTGACACTTCTCAAGGCCCTAG
TCCGTCAGCAACTGCCTGAGAAATATAAGGAAATATTCTTTGATCAGTCGAAAAACGGGTACGCAGGTTA
TATTGACGGCGGAGCGAGTCAAGAGGAATTCTACAAGTTTATCAAACCCATATTAGAGAAGATGGATGGG
ACGGAAGAGTTGCTTGTAAAACTCAATCGCGAAGATCTACTGCGAAAGCAGCGGACTTTCGACAACGGTA
GCATTCCACATCAAATCCACTTAGGCGAATTGCATGCTATACTTAGAAGGCAGGAGGATTTTTATCCGTT
CCTCAAAGACAATCGTGAAAAGATTGAGAAAATCCTAACCTTTCGCATACCTTACTATGTGGGACCCCTG
GCCCGAGGGAACTCTCGGTTCGCATGGATGACAAGAAAGTCCGAAGAAACGATTACTCCATGGAATTTTG
AGGAAGTTGTCGATAAAGGTGCGTCAGCTCAATCGTTCATCGAGAGGATGACCAACTTTGACAAGAATTT
ACCGAACGAAAAAGTATTGCCTAAGCACAGTTTACTTTACGAGTATTTCACAGTGTACAATGAACTCACG
AAAGTTAAGTATGTCACTGAGGGCATGCGTAAACCCGCCTTTCTAAGCGGAGAACAGAAGAAAGCAATAG
TAGATCTGTTATTCAAGACCAACCGCAAAGTGACAGTTAAGCAATTGAAAGAGGACTACTTTAAGAAAAT
TGAATGCTTCGATTCTGTCGAGATCTCCGGGGTAGAAGATCGATTTAATGCGTCACTTGGTACGTATCAT
GACCTCCTAAAGATAATTAAAGATAAGGACTTCCTGGATAACGAAGAGAATGAAGATATCTTAGAAGATA
TAGTGTTGACTCTTACCCTCTTTGAAGATCGGGAAATGATTGAGGAAAGACTAAAAACATACGCTCACCT
GTTCGACGATAAGGTTATGAAACAGTTAAAGAGGCGTCGCTATACGGGCTGGGGACGATTGTCGCGGAAA
CTTATCAACGGGATAAGAGACAAGCAAAGTGGTAAAACTATTCTCGATTTTCTAAAGAGCGACGGCTTCG
CCAATAGGAACTTTATGCAGCTGATCCATGATGACTCTTTAACCTTCAAAGAGGATATACAAAAGGCACA
GGTTTCCGGACAAGGGGACTCATTGCACGAACATATTGCGAATCTTGCTGGTTCGCCAGCCATCAAAAAG
GGCATACTCCAGACAGTCAAAGTAGTGGATGAGCTAGTTAAGGTCATGGGACGTCACAAACCGGAAAACA
TTGTAATCGAGATGGCACGCGAAAATCAAACGACTCAGAAGGGGCAAAAAAACAGTCGAGAGCGGATGAA
GAGAATAGAAGAGGGTATTAAAGAACTGGGCAGCCAGATCTTAAAGGAGCATCCTGTGGAAAATACCCAA
TTGCAGAACGAGAAACTTTACCTCTATTACCTACAAAATGGAAGGGACATGTATGTTGATCAGGAACTGG
ACATAAACCGTTTATCTGATTACGACGTCGATCACATTGTACCCCAATCCTTTTTGAAGGACGATTCAAT
CGACAATAAAGTGCTTACACGCTCGGATAAGAACCGAGGGAAAAGTGACAATGTTCCAAGCGAGGAAGTC
GTAAAGAAAATGAAGAACTATTGGCGGCAGCTCCTAAATGCGAAACTGATAACGCAAAGAAAGTTCGATA
ACTTAACTAAAGCTGAGAGGGGTGGCTTGTCTGAACTTGACAAGGCCGGATTTATTAAACGTCAGCTCGT
GGAAACCCGCCAAATCACAAAGCATGTTGCACAGATACTAGATTCCCGAATGAATACGAAATACGACGAG
AACGATAAGCTGATTCGGGAAGTCAAAGTAATCACTTTAAAGTCAAAATTGGTGTCGGACTTCAGAAAGG
ATTTTCAATTCTATAAAGTTAGGGAGATAAATAACTACCACCATGCGCACGACGCTTATCTTAATGCCGT
CGTAGGGACCGCACTCATTAAGAAATACCCGAAGCTAGAAAGTGAGTTTGTGTATGGTGATTACAAAGTT
TATGACGTCCGTAAGATGATCGCGAAAAGCGAACAGGAGATAGGCAAGGCTACAGCCAAATACTTCTTTT
ATTCTAACATTATGAATTTCTTTAAGACGGAAATCACTCTGGCAAACGGAGAGATACGCAAACGACCTTT
AATTGAAACCAATGGGGAGACAGGTGAAATCGTATGGGATAAGGGCCGGGACTTCGCGACGGTGAGAAAA
GTTTTGTCCATGCCCCAAGTCAACATAGTAAAGAAAACTGAGGTGCAGACCGGAGGGTTTTCAAAGGAAT
CGATTCTTCCAAAAAGGAATAGTGATAAGCTCATCGCTCGTAAAAAGGACTGGGACCCGAAAAAGTACGG
TGGCTTCGATAGCCCTACAGTTGCCTATTCTGTCCTAGTAGTGGCAAAAGTTGAGAAGGGAAAATCCAAG
AAACTGAAGTCAGTCAAAGAATTATTGGGGATAACGATTATGGAGCGCTCGTCTTTTGAAAAGAACCCCA
TCGACTTCCTTGAGGCGAAAGGTTACAAGGAAGTAAAAAAGGATCTCATAATTAAACTACCAAAGTATAG
TCTGTTTGAGTTAGAAAATGGCCGAAAACGGATGTTGGCTAGCGCCGGAGAGCTTCAAAAGGGGAACGAA
CTCGCACTACCGTCTAAATACGTGAATTTCCTGTATTTAGCGTCCCATTACGAGAAGTTGAAAGGTTCAC
CTGAAGATAACGAACAGAAGCAACTTTTTGTTGAGCAGCACAAACATTATCTCGACGAAATCATAGAGCA
AATTTCGGAATTCAGTAAGAGAGTCATCCTAGCTGATGCCAATCTGGACAAAGTATTAAGCGCATACAAC
AAGCACAGGGATAAACCCATACGTGAGCAGGCGGAAAATATTATCCATTTGTTTACTCTTACCAACCTCG
GCGCTCCAGCCGCATTCAAGTATTTTGACACAACGATAGATCGCAAACGATACACTTCTACCAAGGAGGT
GCTAGACGCGACACTGATTCACCAATCCATCACGGGATTATATGAAACTCGGATAGATTTGTCACAGCTT
GGGGGTGACTCTGGTGGTTCTACTAATCTGTCAGATATTATTGAAAAGGAGACCGGTAAGCAACTGGTTA
TCCAGGAATCCATCCTCATGCTCCCAGAGGAGGTGGAAGAAGTCATTGGGAACAAGCCGGAAAGCGATAT
ACTCGTGCACACCGCCTACGACGAGAGCACCGACGAGAATGTCATGCTTCTGACTAGCGACGCCCCTGAA
TACAAGCCTTGGGCTCTGGTCATACAGGATAGCAACGGTGAGAACAAGATTAAGATGCTCTCTGGTGGTT
CTCCCAAGAAGAAGAGGAAAGTCTAACCGGTCATCATCACCATCACCATTGAGTTTAAACCCGCTGATCA
GCCTCGACTGTGCCTTCTAGTTGCCAGCCATCTGTTGTTTGCCCCTCCCCCGTGCCTTCCTTGACCCTGG
AAGGTGCCACTCCCACTGTCCTTTCCTAATAAAATGAGGAAATTGCATCGCATTGTCTGAGTAGGTGTCA
TTCTATTCTGGGGGGTGGGGTGGGGCAGGACAGCAAGGGGGAGGATTGGGAAGACAATAGCAGGCATGCT
GGGGATGCGGTGGGCTCTATGGCTTCTGAGGCGGAAAGAACCAGCTGGGGCTCGATACCGTCGACCTCTA
GCTAGAGCTTGGCGTAATCATGGTCATAGCTGTTTCCTGTGTGAAATTGTTATCCGCTCACAATTCCACA
CAACATACGAGCCGGAAGCATAAAGTGTAAAGCCTAGGGTGCCTAATGAGTGAGCTAACTCACATTAATT
GCGTTGCGCTCACTGCCCGCTTTCCAGTCGGGAAACCTGTCGTGCCAGCTGCATTAATGAATCGGCCAAC
GCGCGGGGAGAGGCGGTTTGCGTATTGGGCGCTCTTCCGCTTCCTCGCTCACTGACTCGCTGCGCTCGGT
CGTTCGGCTGCGGCGAGCGGTATCAGCTCACTCAAAGGCGGTAATACGGTTATCCACAGAATCAGGGGAT
AACGCAGGAAAGAACATGTGAGCAAAAGGCCAGCAAAAGGCCAGGAACCGTAAAAAGGCCGCGTTGCTGG
CGTTTTTCCATAGGCTCCGCCCCCCTGACGAGCATCACAAAAATCGACGCTCAAGTCAGAGGTGGCGAAA
CCCGACAGGACTATAAAGATACCAGGCGTTTCCCCCTGGAAGCTCCCTCGTGCGCTCTCCTGTTCCGACC
CTGCCGCTTACCGGATACCTGTCCGCCTTTCTCCCTTCGGGAAGCGTGGCGCTTTCTCATAGCTCACGCT
GTAGGTATCTCAGTTCGGTGTAGGTCGTTCGCTCCAAGCTGGGCTGTGTGCACGAACCCCCCGTTCAGCC
CGACCGCTGCGCCTTATCCGGTAACTATCGTCTTGAGTCCAACCCGGTAAGACACGACTTATCGCCACTG
GCAGCAGCCACTGGTAACAGGATTAGCAGAGCGAGGTATGTAGGCGGTGCTACAGAGTTCTTGAAGTGGT
GGCCTAACTACGGCTACACTAGAAGAACAGTATTTGGTATCTGCGCTCTGCTGAAGCCAGTTACCTTCGG
AAAAAGAGTTGGTAGCTCTTGATCCGGCAAACAAACCACCGCTGGTAGCGGTGGTTTTTTTGTTTGCAAG
CAGCAGATTACGCGCAGAAAAAAAGGATCTCAAGAAGATCCTTTGATCTTTTCTACGGGGTCTGACGCTC
AGTGGAACGAAAACTCACGTTAAGGGATTTTGGTCATGAGATTATCAAAAAGGATCTTCACCTAGATCCT
TTTAAATTAAAAATGAAGTTTTAAATCAATCTAAAGTATATATGAGTAAACTTGGTCTGACAGTTACCAA
TGCTTAATCAGTGAGGCACCTATCTCAGCGATCTGTCTATTTCGTTCATCCATAGTTGCCTGACTCCCCG
TCGTGTAGATAACTACGATACGGGAGGGCTTACCATCTGGCCCCAGTGCTGCAATGATACCGCGAGACCC
ACGCTCACCGGCTCCAGATTTATCAGCAATAAACCAGCCAGCCGGAAGGGCCGAGCGCAGAAGTGGTCCT
GCAACTTTATCCGCCTCCATCCAGTCTATTAATTGTTGCCGGGAAGCTAGAGTAAGTAGTTCGCCAGTTA
ATAGTTTGCGCAACGTTGTTGCCATTGCTACAGGCATCGTGGTGTCACGCTCGTCGTTTGGTATGGCTTC
ATTCAGCTCCGGTTCCCAACGATCAAGGCGAGTTACATGATCCCCCATGTTGTGCAAAAAAGCGGTTAGC
TCCTTCGGTCCTCCGATCGTTGTCAGAAGTAAGTTGGCCGCAGTGTTATCACTCATGGTTATGGCAGCAC
TGCATAATTCTCTTACTGTCATGCCATCCGTAAGATGCTTTTCTGTGACTGGTGAGTACTCAACCAAGTC
ATTCTGAGAATAGTGTATGCGGCGACCGAGTTGCTCTTGCCCGGCGTCAATACGGGATAATACCGCGCCA
CATAGCAGAACTTTAAAAGTGCTCATCATTGGAAAACGTTCTTCGGGGCGAAAACTCTCAAGGATCTTAC
CGCTGTTGAGATCCAGTTCGATGTAACCCACTCGTGCACCCAACTGATCTTCAGCATCTTTTACTTTCAC
CAGCGTTTCTGGGTGAGCAAAAACAGGAAGGCAAAATGCCGCAAAAAAGGGAATAAGGGCGACACGGAAA
TGTTGAATACTCATACTCTTCCTTTTTCAATATTATTGAAGCATTTATCAGGGTTATTGTCTCATGAGCG
GATACATATTTGAATGTATTTAGAAAAATAAACAAATAGGGGTTCCGCGCACATTTCCCCGAAAAGTGCC
ACCTGACGTCGACGGATCGGGAGATCGATCTCCCGATCCCCTAGGGTCGACTCTCAGTACAATCTGCTCT
GATGCCGCATAGTTAAGCCAGTATCTGCTCCCTGCTTGTGTGTTGGAGGTCGCTGAGTAGTGCGCGAGCA
AAATTTAAGCTACAACAAGGCAAGGCTTGACCGACAATTGCATGAAGAATCTGCTTAGGGTTAGGCGTTT
TGCGCTGCTTCGCGATGTACGGGCCAGATATACGCGTTGACATTGATTATTGACTAGTTATTAATAGTAA
TCAATTACGGGGTCATTAGTTCATAGCCCATATATGGAGTTCCGCGTTACATAACTTACGGTAAATGGCC
CGCCTGGCTGACCGCCCAACGACCCCCGCCCATTGACGTCAATAATGACGTATGTT
Features (pLannotate 1.2.2; 17 found; start..end, strand, type, name):
    223..426     +  promoter       CMV promoter: human cytomegalovirus (CMV) immediate early promoter
    477..1040    +  CDS            AID (fragment): human activation-induced cytidine deaminase (Dickerson et al., 2003); AICDA
   1041..1088    +  CDS            ABE(7.10) (fragment): adenine base editor comprising wild-type E. coli TadA fused to the evolved TadA*(7.10) mutant (Gaudelli et al., 2017)
   1089..5189    +  CDS            Cas9 VQR: Streptococcus pyogenes Cas9 endonuclease with the D1135V/R1335Q/T1337R mutations has an altered recognition specificity for the protospacer adjacent motif (PAM) (Kleinstiver et al., 2015)
   5202..5450    +  CDS            UGI: UNGI_BPPB2 - Experimental evidence at protein level: Swiss-Prot protein existence level 1. This protein binds specifically and reversibly to the host uracil-DNA glycosylase, preventing removal of uracil residues from PBS2 DNA by the host uracil-excision repair system. From Bacillus phage PBS2 (Bacteriophage PBS2).
   5538..5762    +  polyA_signal   bGH poly(A) signal: bovine growth hormone polyadenylation signal
   5766..5787    +  promoter       SV40 promoter (fragment): SV40 enhancer and early promoter
   5792..5808    +  misc_feature   MCS (fragment): pBluescript multiple cloning site
   5857..5873    -  protein_bind   lac operator: The lac repressor binds to the lac operator to inhibit transcription in E. coli. This inhibition can be relieved by adding lactose or isopropyl-β-D-thiogalactopyranoside (IPTG). lac repressor encoded by lacI
   5881..5911    -  promoter       lac promoter: promoter for the E. coli lac operon
   5926..5947    -  protein_bind   CAP binding site: CAP binding activates transcription in the presence of cAMP. E. coli catabolite activator protein
   5960..6052    -  CDS            lacI (fragment): lac repressor; lacI; The lac repressor binds to the lac operator to inhibit transcription in E. coli. This inhibition can be relieved by adding lactose or isopropyl-β-D-thiogalactopyranoside (IPTG).
   6235..6823    -  rep_origin     ori: high-copy-number ColE1/pMB1/pBR322/pUC origin of replication
   6994..7854    -  CDS            AmpR: β-lactamase; bla; confers resistance to ampicillin, carbenicillin, and related antibiotics
   7855..7959    -  promoter       AmpR promoter: bla
   8030..8074    -  misc_feature   bom (fragment): basis of mobility region from pBR322
   8229..222     +  enhancer       CMV enhancer (across the origin): human cytomegalovirus immediate early enhancer
