[The description below was written by a language model from this plasmid's Addgene catalogue record and pLannotate feature annotations shown in this document.]
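Description:
AID∆C-Cas9n-UGI-NLS is a mammalian expression plasmid built on the BE3 cytosine base editor backbone, in which the deaminase position is occupied by a C-terminally truncated human activation-induced cytidine deaminase (AICDA/AID, residues 1-188, lacking amino acids 189-198). The AID fragment was cloned between NotI and XmaI sites, both of which are retained. It is maintained in E. coli as a high-copy plasmid through a ColE1/pUC-type origin and selected with ampicillin via the β-lactamase gene. Remnants of lac regulatory elements and a pBR322 bom fragment are cloning-vector leftovers with no stated role.

The payload is a single open reading frame driven by the CMV enhancer and immediate early promoter and terminated by the bovine growth hormone polyadenylation signal. The feature table places AID first, followed by a short segment that the annotation software matched to a base-editor fragment and that most likely corresponds to the linker. Next come a Streptococcus pyogenes Cas9 coding sequence and the uracil-DNA glycosylase inhibitor (UGI) from Bacillus phage PBS2. The automated annotation labels the Cas9 as the VQR PAM variant, but the catalogue entry describes it only as Cas9n, the nickase form, so that label may simply be the closest database match. A C-terminal NLS is recorded but not separately annotated.

In this architecture the guide RNA-directed nickase brings the deaminase to target DNA for C-to-U conversion, while UGI blocks uracil excision so that edits are retained. No guide RNA cassette is annotated, so the guide would presumably be supplied separately. The sequenced record (8,386 nt) is shorter than the listed backbone size. The associated publication concerns reporter systems for evaluating dinucleotide editing preferences of APOBEC-family editors.
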