Addgene plasmid #198890: AID∆C-Cas9n-UGI-NLS
Purpose: Express AID(1-188) BE3-based base editor
Depositing lab: Reuben Harris. Depositing organization: University of Minnesota. Publication: APOBEC Reporter Systems for Evaluating diNucleotide Editing Levels. Rieffer AE, Chen Y, Salamango DJ, Moraes SN, Harris RS. CRISPR J. 2023 Oct;6(5):430-446. doi: 10.1089/crispr.2023.0027. Epub 2023 Sep 6. PubMed 37672599.
Backbone
  Vector backbone: BE3
  Backbone size w/o insert (bp): 9321
  Vector type: Mammalian Expression
Growth in bacteria
  Bacterial resistance: Ampicillin, 100 μg/mL
  Growth temperature: 37°C
  Growth strain: DH5alpha
  Copy number: High Copy
Gene/Insert
  Gene/Insert name: Actication induced deaminase (alt name: AID)
  Species: H. sapiens (human)
  Insert size (bp): 549
  Mutation: Deletion of amino acids 189-198
  Entrez Gene: AICDA (a.k.a. AID, ARP2, CDA2, HEL-S-284, HIGM2)
  Promoter: CMV
  Tag / fusion protein: NLS (C terminal on insert)
  Cloning method: Restriction Enzyme; 5′ cloning site NotI (not destroyed); 3′ cloning site XmaI (not destroyed)
  Sequencing primers: 5′ CGTGTACGGTGGGAGGTCTA; 3′ CAAAGAAGGAACCAGGTCCA
Terms and licenses: Academic/Nonprofit Terms; Industry Terms: Not Available to Industry
Depositor comments: Also expresses Cas9n-UGI-NLS
How to cite: AID∆C-Cas9n-UGI-NLS was a gift from Reuben Harris (Addgene plasmid # 198890 ; http://n2t.net/addgene:198890 ; RRID:Addgene_198890)
